>Addgene plasmid #120603 | Smp_009830-Cd4-bio-His | depositor full sequence | sequence record 229146 | Full Sequence
CATGTTGACATTGATTATTGACTAGTTATTAATAGTAATCAATTACGGGGTCATTAGTTCATAGCCCATA
TATGGAGTTCCGCGTTACATAACTTACGGTAAATGGCCCGCCTGGCTGACCGCCCAACGACCCCCGCCCA
TTGACGTCAATAATGACGTATGTTCCCATAGTAACGCCAATAGGGACTTTCCATTGACGTCAATGGGTGG
AGTATTTACGGTAAACTGCCCACTTGGCAGTACATCAAGTGTATCATATGCCAAGTCCGCCCCCTATTGA
CGTCAATGACGGTAAATGGCCCGCCTGGCATTATGCCCAGTACATGACCTTACGGGACTTTCCTACTTGG
CAGTACATCTACGTATTAGTCATCGCTATTACCATGGTGATGCGGTTTTGGCAGTACACCAATGGGCGTG
GATAGCGGTTTGACTCACGGGGATTTCCAAGTCTCCACCCCATTGACGTCAATGGGAGTTTGTTTTGGCA
CCAAAATCAACGGGACTTTCCAAAATGTCGTAATAACCCCGCCCCGTTGACGCAAATGGGCGGTAGGCGT
GTACGGTGGGAGGTCTATATAAGCAGAGCTCGTTTAGTGAACCGTCAGATCCTCACTCTCTTCCGCATCG
CTGTCTGCGAGGGCCAGCTGTTGGGCTCGCGGTTGAGGACAAACTCTTCGCGGTCTTTCCAGTACTCTTG
GATCGGAAACCCGTCGGCCTCCGAACGGTACTCCGCCACCGAGGGACCTGAGCGAGTCCGCATCGACCGG
ATCGGAAAACCTCTCGAGAAAGGCGTCTAACCAGTCACAGTCGCAAGGTAGGCTGAGCACCGTGGCGGGC
GGCAGCGGGTGGCGGTCGGGGTTGTTTCTGGCGGAGGTGCTGCTGATGATGTAATTAAAGTAGGCGGTCT
TGAGACGGCGGATGGTCGAGGTGAGGTGTGGCAGGCTTGAGATCCAGCTGTTGGGGTGAGTACTCCCTCT
CAAAAGCGGGCATTACTTCTGCGCTAAGATTGTCAGTTTCCAAAAACGAGGAGGATTTGATATTCACCTG
GCCCGATCTGGCCATACACTTGAGTGACAATGACATCCACTTTGCCTTTCTCTCCACAGGTGTCCACTCC
CAGGTCCAAGTTTGCCACCATGGAGTTTCAGACCCAGGTACTCATGTCCCTGCTGCTCTGCATGTCTGGT
GCGGCCGCCGATAGCGTGGACAATGTGCGGCTGGCCGTGTCCAAAGAGATCCTGAACGAGTTCATTTTTC
AGGAAAAAGAGATGACCATCCTGTACACCATCTACAACTTCCACGAGAGCAGAGCCGCCAAGGACGTGGA
ACTGTTCGACATCTTCAGCGAGACAGAGTTCACCCTGATCCACGGCAGCCCCAGCGCCAGATGGCCTGTG
GTGCCTGCCAGCAGCAACGTGACCCACGTGATCATCCTGAAGCCCCAGATCAACGGCGTGCACAACTTCA
GCAGCGCCACCATCACCTACAAGAGCACCGACCTGCAGAAGTCCAGCTTCCTGTACAGCAGCGCCCCTGG
CCTGCTGACCATCCACCGGCTGAAAGAGTACAACAAGCGGTTCACCTCTGGCGCGCCGTCGACCTCCATC
ACGGCCTATAAGAGTGAGGGGGAGTCAGCGGAGTTCTCCTTCCCACTCAACCTTGGAGAGGAAAGCCTGC
AGGGAGAGTTGAGATGGAAGGCAGAGAAGGCTCCTTCTTCCCAGTCCTGGATCACCTTCTCCCTAAAGAA
CCAAAAGGTGTCTGTGCAGAAGTCTACTAGCAACCCCAAGTTCCAGCTGTCCGAAACGCTCCCACTCACC
CTTCAGATACCCCAGGTCTCCCTTCAGTTTGCTGGTTCTGGCAACCTGACCCTGACTCTGGACAGAGGGA
TACTGTATCAGGAAGTGAACCTGGTGGTGATGAAAGTGACTCAGCCCGACAGCAACACTTTGACCTGTGA
GGTGATGGGACCCACCTCACCCAAGATGAGACTGATCTTGAAGCAGGAGAATCAGGAGGCCAGGGTCTCC
AGGCAGGAGAAAGTGATTCAAGTGCAGGCCCCTGAAGCAGGGGTGTGGCAATGTCTACTGAGTGAAGGTG
AAGAGGTCAAGATGGACTCCAAGATCCAGGTTTTATCCAAAGGGTTGAATTCCGGCAGCCTGCACCACAT
CCTGGACGCCCAGAAGATGCTGTGGAACCACAGGGACAGGAACCTGCCTCCTCTGGCCCCTCTGGGCCCC
CACCACCATCACCACCATTGAGTCTAGACACGTGATTAATTAAGGATCCCCCGACCTCGACCTCTGGCTA
ATAAAGGAAATTTATTTTCATTGCAATAGTGTGTTGGAATTTTTTGTGTCTCTCACTCGGAAGGACATAT
GGGAGGGCAAATCATTTGGTCGAGATCCCTCGGAGATCTCTAGCTAGAGGATCGATCCCCGCCCCGGACG
AACTAAACCTGACTACGACATCTCTGCCCCTTCTTCGCGGGGCAGTGCATGTAATCCCTTCAGTTGGTTG
GTACAACTTGCCAACTGGGCCCTGTTCCACATGTGACACGGGGGGGGACCAAACACAAAGGGGTTCTCTG
ACTGTAGTTGACATCCTTATAAATGGATGTGCACATTTGCCAACACTGAGTGGCTTTCATCCTGGAGCAG
ACTTTGCAGTCTGTGGACTGCAACACAACATTGCCTTTATGTGTAACTCTTGGCTGAAGCTCTTACACCA
ATGCTGGGGGACATGTACCTCCCAGGGGCCCAGGAAGACTACGGGAGGCTACACCAACGTCAATCAGAGG
GGCCTGTGTAGCTACCGATAAGCGGACCCTCAAGAGGGCATTAGCAATAGTGTTTATAAGGCCCCCTTGT
TAACCCTAAACGGGTAGCATATGCTTCCCGGGTAGTAGTATATACTATCCAGACTAACCCTAATTCAATA
GCATATGTTACCCAACGGGAAGCATATGCTATCGAATTAGGGTTAGTAAAAGGGTCCTAAGGAACAGCGA
TATCTCCCACCCCATGAGCTGTCACGGTTTTATTTACATGGGGTCAGGATTCCACGAGGGTAGTGAACCA
TTTTAGTCACAAGGGCAGTGGCTGAAGATCAAGGAGCGGGCAGTGAACTCTCCTGAATCTTCGCCTGCTT
CTTCATTCTCCTTCGTTTAGCTAATAGAATAACTGCTGAGTTGTGAACAGTAAGGTGTATGTGAGGTGCT
CGAAAACAAGGTTTCAGGTGACGCCCCCAGAATAAAATTTGGACGGGGGGTTCAGTGGTGGCATTGTGCT
ATGACACCAATATAACCCTCACAAACCCCTTGGGCAATAAATACTAGTGTAGGAATGAAACATTCTGAAT
ATCTTTAACAATAGAAATCCATGGGGTGGGGACAAGCCGTAAAGACTGGATGTCCATCTCACACGAATTT
ATGGCTATGGGCAACACATAATCCTAGTGCAATATGATACTGGGGTTATTAAGATGTGTCCCAGGCAGGG
ACCAAGACAGGTGAACCATGTTGTTACACTCTATTTGTAACAAGGGGAAAGAGAGTGGACGCCGACAGCA
GCGGACTCCACTGGTTGTCTCTAACACCCCCGAAAATTAAACGGGGCTCCACGCCAATGGGGCCCATAAA
CAAAGACAAGTGGCCACTCTTTTTTTTGAAATTGTGGAGTGGGGGCACGCGTCAGCCCCCACACGCCGCC
CTGCGGTTTTGGACTGTAAAATAAGGGTGTAATAACTTGGCTGATTGTAACCCCGCTAACCACTGCGGTC
AAACCACTTGCCCACAAAACCACTAATGGCACCCCGGGGAATACCTGCATAAGTAGGTGGGCGGGCCAAG
ATAGGGGCGCGATTGCTGCGATCTGGAGGACAAATTACACACACTTGCGCCTGAGCGCCAAGCACAGGGT
TGTTGGTCCTCATATTCACGAGGTCGCTGAGAGCACGGTGGGCTAATGTTGCCATGGGTAGCATATACTA
CCCAAATATCTGGATAGCATATGCTATCCTAATCTATATCTGGGTAGCATAGGCTATCCTAATCTATATC
TGGGTAGCATATGCTATCCTAATCTATATCTGGGTAGTATATGCTATCCTAATTTATATCTGGGTAGCAT
AGGCTATCCTAATCTATATCTGGGTAGCATATGCTATCCTAATCTATATCTGGGTAGTATATGCTATCCT
AATCTGTATCCGGGTAGCATATGCTATCCTAATAGAGATTAGGGTAGTATATGCTATCCTAATTTATATC
TGGGTAGCATATACTACCCAAATATCTGGATAGCATATGCTATCCTAATCTATATCTGGGTAGCATATGC
TATCCTAATCTATATCTGGGTAGCATAGGCTATCCTAATCTATATCTGGGTAGCATATGCTATCCTAATC
TATATCTGGGTAGTATATGCTATCCTAATTTATATCTGGGTAGCATAGGCTATCCTAATCTATATCTGGG
TAGCATATGCTATCCTAATCTATATCTGGGTAGTATATGCTATCCTAATCTGTATCCGGGTAGCATATGC
TATCCTCATGATAAGCTGTCAAACATGAGAATTTTCTTGAAGACGAAAGGGCCTCGTGATACGCCTATTT
TTATAGGTTAATGTCATGATAATAATGGTTTCTTAGACGTCAGGTGGCACTTTTCGGGGAAATGTGCGCG
GAACCCCTATTTGTTTATTTTTCTAAATACATTCAAATATGTATCCGCTCATGAGACAATAACCCTGATA
AATGCTTCAATAATATTGAAAAAGGAAGAGTATGAGTATTCAACATTTCCGTGTCGCCCTTATTCCCTTT
TTTGCGGCATTTTGCCTTCCTGTTTTTGCTCACCCAGAAACGCTGGTGAAAGTAAAAGATGCTGAAGATC
AGTTGGGTGCACGAGTGGGTTACATCGAACTGGATCTCAACAGCGGTAAGATCCTTGAGAGTTTTCGCCC
CGAAGAACGTTTTCCAATGATGAGCACTTTTAAAGTTCTGCTATGTGGCGCGGTATTATCCCGTGTTGAC
GCCGGGCAAGAGCAACTCGGTCGCCGCATACACTATTCTCAGAATGACTTGGTTGAGTACTCACCAGTCA
CAGAAAAGCATCTTACGGATGGCATGACAGTAAGAGAATTATGCAGTGCTGCCATAACCATGAGTGATAA
CACTGCGGCCAACTTACTTCTGACAACGATCGGAGGACCGAAGGAGCTAACCGCTTTTTTGCACAACATG
GGGGATCATGTAACTCGCCTTGATCGTTGGGAACCGGAGCTGAATGAAGCCATACCAAACGACGAGCGTG
ACACCACGATGCCTGCAGCAATGGCAACAACGTTGCGCAAACTATTAACTGGCGAACTACTTACTCTAGC
TTCCCGGCAACAATTAATAGACTGGATGGAGGCGGATAAAGTTGCAGGACCACTTCTGCGCTCGGCCCTT
CCGGCTGGCTGGTTTATTGCTGATAAATCTGGAGCCGGTGAGCGTGGGTCTCGCGGTATCATTGCAGCAC
TGGGGCCAGATGGTAAGCCCTCCCGTATCGTAGTTATCTACACGACGGGGAGTCAGGCAACTATGGATGA
ACGAAATAGACAGATCGCTGAGATAGGTGCCTCACTGATTAAGCATTGGTAACTGTCAGACCAAGTTTAC
TCATATATACTTTAGATTGATTTAAAACTTCATTTTTAATTTAAAAGGATCTAGGTGAAGATCCTTTTTG
ATAATCTCATGACCAAAATCCCTTAACGTGAGTTTTCGTTCCACTGAGCGTCAGACCCCGTAGAAAAGAT
CAAAGGATCTTCTTGAGATCCTTTTTTTCTGCGCGTAATCTGCTGCTTGCAAACAAAAAAACCACCGCTA
CCAGCGGTGGTTTGTTTGCCGGATCAAGAGCTACCAACTCTTTTTCCGAAGGTAACTGGCTTCAGCAGAG
CGCAGATACCAAATACTGTTCTTCTAGTGTAGCCGTAGTTAGGCCACCACTTCAAGAACTCTGTAGCACC
GCCTACATACCTCGCTCTGCTAATCCTGTTACCAGTGGCTGCTGCCAGTGGCGATAAGTCGTGTCTTACC
GGGTTGGACTCAAGACGATAGTTACCGGATAAGGCGCAGCGGTCGGGCTGAACGGGGGGTTCGTGCACAC
AGCCCAGCTTGGAGCGAACGACCTACACCGAACTGAGATACCTACAGCGTGAGCTATGAGAAAGCGCCAC
GCTTCCCGAAGGGAGAAAGGCGGACAGGTATCCGGTAAGCGGCAGGGTCGGAACAGGAGAGCGCACGAGG
GAGCTTCCAGGGGGAAACGCCTGGTATCTTTATAGTCCTGTCGGGTTTCGCCACCTCTGACTTGAGCGTC
GATTTTTGTGATGCTCGTCAGGGGGGCGGAGCCTATGGAAAAACGCCAGCAACGCGGCCTTTTTACGGTT
CCTGGCCTTTTGCTGGCCTTTTGCTCACATGTTCTTTCCTGCGTTATCCCCTGATTCTGTGGATAACCGT
ATTACCGCCTTTGAGTGAGCTGATACCGCTCGCCGCAGCCGAACGACCGAGCGCAGCGAGTCAGTGAGCG
AGGAAGCGGAAGAGCGCCCAATACGCAAACCGCCTCTCCCCGCGCGTTGGCCGATTCATTAATGCAGCTG
GCACGACAGGTTTCCCGACTGGAAAGCGGGCAGTGAGCGCAACGCAATTAATGTGAGTTAGCTCACTCAT
TAGGCACCCCAGGCTTTACACTTTATGCTTCCGGCTCGTATGTTGTGTGGAATTGTGAGCGGATAACAAT
TTCACACAGGAAACAGCTATGACCATGATTACGCCAAGCTCTAGCTAGAGGTCGACCAATTCTCATGTTT
GACAGCTTATCATCGCAGATCCGGGCAACGTTGTTGCCATTGCTGCAGGCGCAGAACTGGTAGGTATGGA
AGATCTATACATTGAATCAATATTGGCAATTAGCCATATTAGTCATTGGTTATATAGCATAAATCAATAT
TGGCTATTGGCCATTGCATACGTTGTATCTATATCATAATATGTACATTTATATTGGCTCATGTCCAATA
TGACCGC
Features (pLannotate 1.2.2; 18 found; start..end, strand, type, name):
      7..386     +  enhancer       CMV enhancer: human cytomegalovirus immediate early enhancer
    388..587     +  promoter       CMV promoter: human cytomegalovirus (CMV) immediate early promoter
    655..693     +  misc_feature   Ad SA (fragment): adenovirus major late transcript splice acceptor (Friedrich and Soriano, 1991)
    726..935     -  CDS            PTP (fragment): TERM_ADE02 - Experimental evidence at protein level: Swiss-Prot protein existence level 1. Protein covalently bound to the viral DNA that acts as a primer for viral genomic replication by DNA strand displacement. Assembles on the viral origin of replication in an initiation complex with viral polymerase, DBP, host NFIA and host POU2F1/OCT1. During initiation, the polymerase covalently couples the first dCTP with Ser- 580 of pTP. The terminal protein stimulates the template activity over 20 fold compared to protein-free templates. Neo-synthesized viral genomes are linked to two preterminal prot
    966..1055    +  intron         chimeric intron (fragment): chimera between introns from adenovirus and immunoglobulin heavy chain genes
   1074..1120    +  CDS            IgH signal sequence (fragment): signal sequence from the mouse immunoglobulin heavy chain variable region
   1590..2150    +  CDS            Cd4 (fragment): CD4_RAT - Experimental evidence at protein level: Swiss-Prot protein existence level 1. Integral membrane glycoprotein that plays an essential role in the immune response and serves multiple functions in responses against both external and internal offenses. In T-cells, functions primarily as a coreceptor for MHC class II molecule:peptide complex. The antigens presented by class II peptides are derived from extracellular proteins while class I peptides are derived from cytosolic proteins. Interacts simultaneously with the T-cell receptor (TCR) and the MHC class II presented by antigen presenti
   2310..2365    +  polyA_signal   β-globin poly(A) signal: rabbit β-globin polyadenylation signal (Gil and Proudfoot, 1987)
   2879..4560    -  rep_origin     oriP (fragment): Epstein-Barr virus oriP replication origin (Yates et al., 2000)
   4687..4791    +  promoter       AmpR promoter: bla
   4792..5652    +  CDS            AmpR: β-lactamase; bla; confers resistance to ampicillin, carbenicillin, and related antibiotics
   5823..6411    +  rep_origin     ori: high-copy-number ColE1/pMB1/pBR322/pUC origin of replication
   6594..6686    +  CDS            lacI (fragment): lac repressor; lacI; The lac repressor binds to the lac operator to inhibit transcription in E. coli. This inhibition can be relieved by adding lactose or isopropyl-β-D-thiogalactopyranoside (IPTG).
   6699..6720    +  protein_bind   CAP binding site: CAP binding activates transcription in the presence of cAMP. E. coli catabolite activator protein
   6735..6765    +  promoter       lac promoter: promoter for the E. coli lac operon
   6773..6789    +  protein_bind   lac operator: The lac repressor binds to the lac operator to inhibit transcription in E. coli. This inhibition can be relieved by adding lactose or isopropyl-β-D-thiogalactopyranoside (IPTG). lac repressor encoded by lacI
   6859..6875    +  promoter       tet promoter (fragment): E. coli promoter for tetracycline efflux protein gene
   6885..6910    -  CDS            bla(M) (fragment): β-lactamase lacking the signal sequence; bla(M); allows cytosolic expression of β-lactamase
