>Addgene plasmid #120603 | Smp_009830-Cd4-bio-His | addgene full sequence | sequence record 234147 | Addgene NGS Result
GACATTGATTATTGACTAGTTATTAATAGTAATCAATTACGGGGTCATTAGTTCATAGCCCATATATGGA
GTTCCGCGTTACATAACTTACGGTAAATGGCCCGCCTGGCTGACCGCCCAACGACCCCCGCCCATTGACG
TCAATAATGACGTATGTTCCCATAGTAACGCCAATAGGGACTTTCCATTGACGTCAATGGGTGGAGTATT
TACGGTAAACTGCCCACTTGGCAGTACATCAAGTGTATCATATGCCAAGTCCGCCCCCTATTGACGTCAA
TGACGGTAAATGGCCCGCCTGGCATTATGCCCAGTACATGACCTTACGGGACTTTCCTACTTGGCAGTAC
ATCTACGTATTAGTCATCGCTATTACCATGGTGATGCGGTTTTGGCAGTACACCAATGGGCGTGGATAGC
GGTTTGACTCACGGGGATTTCCAAGTCTCCACCCCATTGACGTCAATGGGAGTTTGTTTTGGCACCAAAA
TCAACGGGACTTTCCAAAATGTCGTAATAACCCCGCCCCGTTGACGCAAATGGGCGGTAGGCGTGTACGG
TGGGAGGTCTATATAAGCAGAGCTCGTTTAGTGAACCGTCAGATCCTCACTCTCTTCCGCATCGCTGTCT
GCGAGGGCCAGCTGTTGGGCTCGCGGTTGAGGACAAACTCTTCGCGGTCTTTCCAGTACTCTTGGATCGG
AAACCCGTCGGCCTCCGAACGGTACTCCGCCACCGAGGGACCTGAGCGAGTCCGCATCGACCGGATCGGA
AAACCTCTCGAGAAAGGCGTCTAACCAGTCACAGTCGCAAGGTAGGCTGAGCACCGTGGCGGGCGGCAGC
GGGTGGCGGTCGGGGTTGTTTCTGGCGGAGGTGCTGCTGATGATGTAATTAAAGTAGGCGGTCTTGAGAC
GGCGGATGGTCGAGGTGAGGTGTGGCAGGCTTGAGATCCAGCTGTTGGGGTGAGTACTCCCTCTCAAAAG
CGGGCATTACTTCTGCGCTAAGATTGTCAGTTTCCAAAAACGAGGAGGATTTGATATTCACCTGGCCCGA
TCTGGCCATACACTTGAGTGACAATGACATCCACTTTGCCTTTCTCTCCACAGGTGTCCACTCCCAGGTC
CAAGTTTGCCACCATGGAGTTTCAGACCCAGGTACTCATGTCCCTGCTGCTCTGCATGTCTGGTGCGGCC
GCCGATAGCGTGGACAATGTGCGGCTGGCCGTGTCCAAAGAGATCCTGAACGAGTTCATTTTTCAGGAAA
AAGAGATGACCATCCTGTACACCATCTACAACTTCCACGAGAGCAGAGCCGCCAAGGACGTGGAACTGTT
CGACATCTTCAGCGAGACAGAGTTCACCCTGATCCACGGCAGCCCCAGCGCCAGATGGCCTGTGGTGCCT
GCCAGCAGCAACGTGACCCACGTGATCATCCTGAAGCCCCAGATCAACGGCGTGCACAACTTCAGCAGCG
CCACCATCACCTACAAGAGCACCGACCTGCAGAAGTCCAGCTTCCTGTACAGCAGCGCCCCTGGCCTGCT
GACCATCCACCGGCTGAAAGAGTACAACAAGCGGTTCACCTCTGGCGCGCCGTCGACCTCCATCACGGCC
TATAAGAGTGAGGGGGAGTCAGCGGAGTTCTCCTTCCCACTCAACCTTGGAGAGGAAAGCCTGCAGGGAG
AGTTGAGATGGAAGGCAGAGAAGGCTCCTTCTTCCCAGTCCTGGATCACCTTCTCCCTAAAGAACCAAAA
GGTGTCTGTGCAGAAGTCTACTAGCAACCCCAAGTTCCAGCTGTCCGAAACGCTCCCACTCACCCTTCAG
ATACCCCAGGTCTCCCTTCAGTTTGCTGGTTCTGGCAACCTGACCCTGACTCTGGACAGAGGGATACTGT
ATCAGGAAGTGAACCTGGTGGTGATGAAAGTGACTCAGCCCGACAGCAACACTTTGACCTGTGAGGTGAT
GGGACCCACCTCACCCAAGATGAGACTGATCTTGAAGCAGGAGAATCAGGAGGCCAGGGTCTCCAGGCAG
GAGAAAGTGATTCAAGTGCAGGCCCCTGAAGCAGGGGTGTGGCAATGTCTACTGAGTGAAGGTGAAGAGG
TCAAGATGGACTCCAAGATCCAGGTTTTATCCAAAGGGTTGAATTCCGGCAGCCTGCACCACATCCTGGA
CGCCCAGAAGATGCTGTGGAACCACAGGGACAGGAACCTGCCTCCTCTGGCCCCTCTGGGCCCCCACCAC
CATCACCACCATTGAGTCTAGACACGTGATTAATTAAGGATCCCCCGACCTCGACCTCTGGCTAATAAAG
GAAATTTATTTTCATTGCAATAGTGTGTTGGAATTTTTTGTGTCTCTCACTCGGAAGGACATATGGGAGG
GCAAATCATTTGGTCGAGATCCCTCGGAGATCTCTAGCTAGAGGATCGATCCCCGCCCCGGACGAACTAA
ACCTGACTACGACATCTCTGCCCCTTCTTCGCGGGGCAGTGCATGTAATCCCTTCAGTTGGTTGGTACAA
CTTGCCAACTGGGCCCTGTTCCACATGTGACACGGGGGGGGACCAAACACAAAGGGGTTCTCTGACTGTA
GTTGACATCCTTATAAATGGATGTGCACATTTGCCAACACTGAGTGGCTTTCATCCTGGAGCAGACTTTG
CAGTCTGTGGACTGCAACACAACATTGCCTTTATGTGTAACTCTTGGCTGAAGCTCTTACACCAATGCTG
GGGGACATGTACCTCCCAGGGGCCCAGGAAGACTACGGGAGGCTACACCAACGTCAATCAGAGGGGCCTG
TGTAGCTACCGATAAGCGGACCCTCAAGAGGGCATTAGCAATAGTGTTTATAAGGCCCCCTTGTTAACCC
TAAACGGGTAGCATATGCTTCCCGGGTAGTAGTATATACTATCCAGACTAACCCTAATTCAATAGCATAT
GTTACCCAACGGGAAGCATATGCTATCGAATTAGGGTTAGTAAAAGGGTCCTAAGGAACAGCGATATCTC
CCACCCCATGAGCTGTCACGGTTTTATTTACATGGGGTCAGGATTCCACGAGGGTAGTGAACCATTTTAG
TCACAAGGGCAGTGGCTGAAGATCAAGGAGCGGGCAGTGAACTCTCCTGAATCTTCGCCTGCTTCTTCAT
TCTCCTTCGTTTAGCTAATAGAATAACTGCTGAGTTGTGAACAGTAAGGTGTATGTGAGGTGCTCGAAAA
CAAGGTTTCAGGTGACGCCCCCAGAATAAAATTTGGACGGGGGGTTCAGTGGTGGCATTGTGCTATGACA
CCAATATAACCCTCACAAACCCCTTGGGCAATAAATACTAGTGTAGGAATGAAACATTCTGAATATCTTT
AACAATAGAAATCCATGGGGTGGGGACAAGCCGTAAAGACTGGATGTCCATCTCACACGAATTTATGGCT
ATGGGCAACACATAATCCTAGTGCAATATGATACTGGGGTTATTAAGATGTGTCCCAGGCAGGGACCAAG
ACAGGTGAACCATGTTGTTACACTCTATTTGTAACAAGGGGAAAGAGAGTGGACGCCGACAGCAGCGGAC
TCCACTGGTTGTCTCTAACACCCCCGAAAATTAAACGGGGCTCCACGCCAATGGGGCCCATAAACAAAGA
CAAGTGGCCACTCTTTTTTTTGAAATTGTGGAGTGGGGGCACGCGTCAGCCCCCACACGCCGCCCTGCGG
TTTTGGACTGTAAAATAAGGGTGTAATAACTTGGCTGATTGTAACCCCGCTAACCACTGCGGTCAAACCA
CTTGCCCACAAAACCACTAATGGCACCCCGGGGAATACCTGCATAAGTAGGTGGGCGGGCCAAGATAGGG
GCGCGATTGCTGCGATCTGGAGGACAAATTACACACACTTGCGCCTGAGCGCCAAGCACAGGGTTGTTGG
TCCTCATATTCACGAGGTCGCTGAGAGCACGGTGGGCTAATGTTGCCATGGGTAGCATATACTACCCAAA
TATCTGGATAGCATATGCTATCCTAATCTATATCTGGGTAGCATAGGCTATCCTAATCTATATCTGGGTA
GCATATGCTATCCTAATCTATATCTGGGTAGTATATGCTATCCTAATTTATATCTGGGTAGCATAGGCTA
TCCTAATCTATATCTGGGTAGCATATGCTATCCTAATCTATATCTGGGTAGTATATGCTATCCTAATCTG
TATCCGGGTAGCATATGCTATCCTCATGATAAGCTGTCAAACATGAGAATTTTCTTGAAGACGAAAGGGC
CTCGTGATACGCCTATTTTTATAGGTTAATGTCATGATAATAATGGTTTCTTAGACGTCAGGTGGCACTT
TTCGGGGAAATGTGCGCGGAACCCCTATTTGTTTATTTTTCTAAATACATTCAAATATGTATCCGCTCAT
GAGACAATAACCCTGATAAATGCTTCAATAATATTGAAAAAGGAAGAGTATGAGTATTCAACATTTCCGT
GTCGCCCTTATTCCCTTTTTTGCGGCATTTTGCCTTCCTGTTTTTGCTCACCCAGAAACGCTGGTGAAAG
TAAAAGATGCTGAAGATCAGTTGGGTGCACGAGTGGGTTACATCGAACTGGATCTCAACAGCGGTAAGAT
CCTTGAGAGTTTTCGCCCCGAAGAACGTTTTCCAATGATGAGCACTTTTAAAGTTCTGCTATGTGGCGCG
GTATTATCCCGTGTTGACGCCGGGCAAGAGCAACTCGGTCGCCGCATACACTATTCTCAGAATGACTTGG
TTGAGTACTCACCAGTCACAGAAAAGCATCTTACGGATGGCATGACAGTAAGAGAATTATGCAGTGCTGC
CATAACCATGAGTGATAACACTGCGGCCAACTTACTTCTGACAACGATCGGAGGACCGAAGGAGCTAACC
GCTTTTTTGCACAACATGGGGGATCATGTAACTCGCCTTGATCGTTGGGAACCGGAGCTGAATGAAGCCA
TACCAAACGACGAGCGTGACACCACGATGCCTGCAGCAATGGCAACAACGTTGCGCAAACTATTAACTGG
CGAACTACTTACTCTAGCTTCCCGGCAACAATTAATAGACTGGATGGAGGCGGATAAAGTTGCAGGACCA
CTTCTGCGCTCGGCCCTTCCGGCTGGCTGGTTTATTGCTGATAAATCTGGAGCCGGTGAGCGTGGGTCTC
GCGGTATCATTGCAGCACTGGGGCCAGATGGTAAGCCCTCCCGTATCGTAGTTATCTACACGACGGGGAG
TCAGGCAACTATGGATGAACGAAATAGACAGATCGCTGAGATAGGTGCCTCACTGATTAAGCATTGGTAA
CTGTCAGACCAAGTTTACTCATATATACTTTAGATTGATTTAAAACTTCATTTTTAATTTAAAAGGATCT
AGGTGAAGATCCTTTTTGATAATCTCATGACCAAAATCCCTTAACGTGAGTTTTCGTTCCACTGAGCGTC
AGACCCCGTAGAAAAGATCAAAGGATCTTCTTGAGATCCTTTTTTTCTGCGCGTAATCTGCTGCTTGCAA
ACAAAAAAACCACCGCTACCAGCGGTGGTTTGTTTGCCGGATCAAGAGCTACCAACTCTTTTTCCGAAGG
TAACTGGCTTCAGCAGAGCGCAGATACCAAATACTGTTCTTCTAGTGTAGCCGTAGTTAGGCCACCACTT
CAAGAACTCTGTAGCACCGCCTACATACCTCGCTCTGCTAATCCTGTTACCAGTGGCTGCTGCCAGTGGC
GATAAGTCGTGTCTTACCGGGTTGGACTCAAGACGATAGTTACCGGATAAGGCGCAGCGGTCGGGCTGAA
CGGGGGGTTCGTGCACACAGCCCAGCTTGGAGCGAACGACCTACACCGAACTGAGATACCTACAGCGTGA
GCTATGAGAAAGCGCCACGCTTCCCGAAGGGAGAAAGGCGGACAGGTATCCGGTAAGCGGCAGGGTCGGA
ACAGGAGAGCGCACGAGGGAGCTTCCAGGGGGAAACGCCTGGTATCTTTATAGTCCTGTCGGGTTTCGCC
ACCTCTGACTTGAGCGTCGATTTTTGTGATGCTCGTCAGGGGGGCGGAGCCTATGGAAAAACGCCAGCAA
CGCGGCCTTTTTACGGTTCCTGGCCTTTTGCTGGCCTTTTGCTCACATGTTCTTTCCTGCGTTATCCCCT
GATTCTGTGGATAACCGTATTACCGCCTTTGAGTGAGCTGATACCGCTCGCCGCAGCCGAACGACCGAGC
GCAGCGAGTCAGTGAGCGAGGAAGCGGAAGAGCGCCCAATACGCAAACCGCCTCTCCCCGCGCGTTGGCC
GATTCATTAATGCAGCTGGCACGACAGGTTTCCCGACTGGAAAGCGGGCAGTGAGCGCAACGCAATTAAT
GTGAGTTAGCTCACTCATTAGGCACCCCAGGCTTTACACTTTATGCTTCCGGCTCGTATGTTGTGTGGAA
TTGTGAGCGGATAACAATTTCACACAGGAAACAGCTATGACCATGATTACGCCAAGCTCTAGCTAGAGGT
CGACCAATTCTCATGTTTGACAGCTTATCATCGCAGATCCGGGCAACGTTGTTGCCATTGCTGCAGGCGC
AGAACTGGTAGGTATGGAAGATCTATACATTGAATCAATATTGGCAATTAGCCATATTAGTCATTGGTTA
TATAGCATAAATCAATATTGGCTATTGGCCATTGCATACGTTGTATCTATATCATAATATGTACATTTAT
ATTGGCTCATGTCCAATATGACCGCCATGTT
Features (pLannotate 1.2.2; 18 found; start..end, strand, type, name):
      1..380     +  enhancer       CMV enhancer: human cytomegalovirus immediate early enhancer
    382..581     +  promoter       CMV promoter: human cytomegalovirus (CMV) immediate early promoter
    649..687     +  misc_feature   Ad SA (fragment): adenovirus major late transcript splice acceptor (Friedrich and Soriano, 1991)
    720..929     -  CDS            PTP (fragment): TERM_ADE02 - Experimental evidence at protein level: Swiss-Prot protein existence level 1. Protein covalently bound to the viral DNA that acts as a primer for viral genomic replication by DNA strand displacement. Assembles on the viral origin of replication in an initiation complex with viral polymerase, DBP, host NFIA and host POU2F1/OCT1. During initiation, the polymerase covalently couples the first dCTP with Ser- 580 of pTP. The terminal protein stimulates the template activity over 20 fold compared to protein-free templates. Neo-synthesized viral genomes are linked to two preterminal prot
    960..1049    +  intron         chimeric intron (fragment): chimera between introns from adenovirus and immunoglobulin heavy chain genes
   1068..1114    +  CDS            IgH signal sequence (fragment): signal sequence from the mouse immunoglobulin heavy chain variable region
   1584..2144    +  CDS            Cd4 (fragment): CD4_RAT - Experimental evidence at protein level: Swiss-Prot protein existence level 1. Integral membrane glycoprotein that plays an essential role in the immune response and serves multiple functions in responses against both external and internal offenses. In T-cells, functions primarily as a coreceptor for MHC class II molecule:peptide complex. The antigens presented by class II peptides are derived from extracellular proteins while class I peptides are derived from cytosolic proteins. Interacts simultaneously with the T-cell receptor (TCR) and the MHC class II presented by antigen presenti
   2304..2359    +  polyA_signal   β-globin poly(A) signal: rabbit β-globin polyadenylation signal (Gil and Proudfoot, 1987)
   2873..4224    -  rep_origin     oriP (fragment): Epstein-Barr virus oriP replication origin (Yates et al., 2000)
   4355..4459    +  promoter       AmpR promoter: bla
   4460..5320    +  CDS            AmpR: β-lactamase; bla; confers resistance to ampicillin, carbenicillin, and related antibiotics
   5491..6079    +  rep_origin     ori: high-copy-number ColE1/pMB1/pBR322/pUC origin of replication
   6262..6354    +  CDS            lacI (fragment): lac repressor; lacI; The lac repressor binds to the lac operator to inhibit transcription in E. coli. This inhibition can be relieved by adding lactose or isopropyl-β-D-thiogalactopyranoside (IPTG).
   6367..6388    +  protein_bind   CAP binding site: CAP binding activates transcription in the presence of cAMP. E. coli catabolite activator protein
   6403..6433    +  promoter       lac promoter: promoter for the E. coli lac operon
   6441..6457    +  protein_bind   lac operator: The lac repressor binds to the lac operator to inhibit transcription in E. coli. This inhibition can be relieved by adding lactose or isopropyl-β-D-thiogalactopyranoside (IPTG). lac repressor encoded by lacI
   6527..6543    +  promoter       tet promoter (fragment): E. coli promoter for tetracycline efflux protein gene
   6553..6578    -  CDS            bla(M) (fragment): β-lactamase lacking the signal sequence; bla(M); allows cytosolic expression of β-lactamase
