[The description below was written by a language model from this plasmid's Addgene catalogue record and pLannotate feature annotations shown in this document.]
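Description:
Smp_009830-Cd4-bio-His is a mammalian expression plasmid built on the pTT3 backbone for producing a recombinant Schistosoma mansoni protein, one member of a library of cell-surface and secreted parasite proteins. It is maintained in E. coli at high copy through a ColE1/pUC-type origin and selected with ampicillin via the β-lactamase gene. The backbone also carries an Epstein-Barr virus oriP element, which supports episomal maintenance in cells supplying EBNA1. Short lac and tet promoter and lacI fragments near the bacterial origin appear to be cloning-vector remnants with no role in the payload.

Expression is driven by the CMV immediate-early enhancer and promoter, followed by adenovirus-derived leader and splice elements and a fragment of a chimeric intron, which typically improve transcript processing and yield. The hit annotated as adenoviral preterminal protein on the opposite strand most likely reflects this adenoviral leader region rather than a coding unit. The open reading frame begins with a fragment matching a mouse immunoglobulin heavy-chain signal sequence, which would direct the product into the secretory pathway. The 391 bp Smp_009830 insert sits between retained NotI and AscI sites in the unannotated gap upstream of the tag. It is fused at its C terminus to rat Cd4 domains 3 and 4, a "bio" tag (presumably a biotinylation acceptor sequence) and a 6-histidine tag, and the transcript ends at a rabbit β-globin polyadenylation signal. These tags allow purification and oriented capture for serological screening for markers of infection.

The two sequence records differ in length (7,077 versus 6,751 nt). The difference lies mainly in the annotated extent of oriP, which is shorter in the sequencing-derived record.
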