Addgene plasmid #120603: Smp_009830-Cd4-bio-His
Purpose: Expression of recombinant S. mansoni protein
Depositing lab: Gavin Wright. Depositing organization: Wellcome Sanger Institute. Publication: A library of cell-surface and secreted proteins from Schistosoma mansoni identifies early serological markers of infection. Cécile Crosnier, Anna V. Protasio, Gabriel Rinaldi, Shona Wilson, Matthew Berriman, Gavin J. Wright. bioRXiv 10.1101/593616.
Backbone
  Vector backbone: pTT3
  Backbone manufacturer: Yves Durocher, NRC
  Backbone size w/o insert (bp): 6686
  Vector type: Mammalian Expression
Growth in bacteria
  Bacterial resistance: Ampicillin, 100 μg/mL
  Growth temperature: 37°C
  Growth strain: DH5alpha
  Copy number: High Copy
Gene/Insert
  Gene/Insert name: Smp_009830
  Species: Schistosoma mansoni
  Insert size (bp): 391
  Entrez Gene: Smp_009830 (a.k.a. Smp_009830)
  Promoter: CMV
  Tag / fusion protein: ratCd4(d3+4)-bio-6His (C terminal on backbone)
  Cloning method: Restriction Enzyme; 5′ cloning site NotI (not destroyed); 3′ cloning site AscI (not destroyed)
Terms and licenses: Academic/Nonprofit Terms; Industry Terms: Not Available to Industry
How to cite: Smp_009830-Cd4-bio-His was a gift from Gavin Wright (Addgene plasmid # 120603 ; http://n2t.net/addgene:120603 ; RRID:Addgene_120603)
